>Addgene plasmid #172584 | pDEST-EGFP-MACROD1 | addgene full sequence | sequence record 358810 | Addgene NGS Result
ATTAGTTATTAATAGTAATCAATTACGGGGTCATTAGTTCATAGCCCATATATGGAGTTCCGCGTTACAT
AACTTACGGTAAATGGCCCGCCTGGCTGACCGCCCAACGACCCCCGCCCATTGACGTCAATAATGACGTA
TGTTCCCATAGTAACGCCAATAGGGACTTTCCATTGACGTCAATGGGTGGAGTATTTACGGTAAACTGCC
CACTTGGCAGTACATCAAGTGTATCATATGCCAAGTACGCCCCCTATTGACGTCAATGACGGTAAATGGC
CCGCCTGGCATTATGCCCAGTACATGACCTTATGGGACTTTCCTACTTGGCAGTACATCTACGTATTAGT
CATCGCTATTACCATGGTGATGCGGTTTTGGCAGTACATCAATGGGCGTGGATAGCGGTTTGACTCACGG
GGATTTCCAAGTCTCCACCCCATTGACGTCAATGGGAGTTTGTTTTGGCACCAAAATCAACGGGACTTTC
CAAAATGTCGTAACAACTCCGCCCCATTGACGCAAATGGGCGGTAGGCGTGTACGGTGGGAGGTCTATAT
AAGCAGAGCTGGTTTAGTGAACCGTCAGATCCGCTAGCGCTACCGGTCGCCACCATGGTGAGCAAGGGCG
AGGAGCTGTTCACCGGGGTGGTGCCCATCCTGGTCGAGCTGGACGGCGACGTAAACGGCCACAAGTTCAG
CGTGTCCGGCGAGGGCGAGGGCGATGCCACCTACGGCAAGCTGACCCTGAAGTTCATCTGCACCACCGGC
AAGCTGCCCGTGCCCTGGCCCACCCTCGTGACCACCCTGACCTACGGCGTGCAGTGCTTCAGCCGCTACC
CCGACCACATGAAGCAGCACGACTTCTTCAAGTCCGCCATGCCCGAAGGCTACGTCCAGGAGCGCACCAT
CTTCTTCAAGGACGACGGCAACTACAAGACCCGCGCCGAGGTGAAGTTCGAGGGCGACACCCTGGTGAAC
CGCATCGAGCTGAAGGGCATCGACTTCAAGGAGGACGGCAACATCCTGGGGCACAAGCTGGAGTACAACT
ACAACAGCCACAACGTCTATATCATGGCCGACAAGCAGAAGAACGGCATCAAGGTGAACTTCAAGATCCG
CCACAACATCGAGGACGGCAGCGTGCAGCTCGCCGACCACTACCAGCAGAACACCCCCATCGGCGACGGC
CCCGTGCTGCTGCCCGACAACCACTACCTGAGCACCCAGTCCGCCCTGAGCAAAGACCCCAACGAGAAGC
GCGATCACATGGTCCTGCTGGAGTTCGTGACCGCCGCCGGGATCACTCTCGGCATGGACGAGCTGTACAA
GTCCGGACTCAGATCTCGAGCTCAAGCTTCGAATTCTGCAGTCGACGGTACCGCGGGCCCATCAACAAGT
TTGTACAAAAAAGCAGGCTTCATGTCTCTACAGAGCCGACTGTCCGGCCGCCTGGCACAGCTGCGCGCGG
CGGGGCAGCTGCTCGTCCCCCCGCGCCCCCGGCCCGGACACTTGGCGGGTGCCACGAGGACCCGCAGCAG
CACGTGCGGTCCCCCGGCGTTCCTGGGCGTGTTCGGCCGCCGTGCGCGGACCTCGGCGGGAGTTGGGGCG
TGGGGGGCGGCGGCGGTGGGGCGGACAGCCGGGGTGCGCACTTGGGCCCCCCTGGCCATGGCGGCGAAGG
TGGACCTGAGCACCTCCACCGACTGGAAGGAGGCGAAATCCTTTCTGAAGGGCCTGAGTGACAAGCAGCG
GGAGGAACATTACTTCTGCAAGGACTTTGTCAGGCTGAAGAAGATCCCGACATGGAAGGAGATGGCGAAA
GGGGTGGCTGTGAAGGTGGAGGAGCCCAGGTATAAAAAGGACAAGCAGCTCAATGAGAAAATCTCCCTGC
TCCGCAGCGACATCACCAAGCTGGAGGTGGACGCCATCGTCAACGCCGCCAACAGCTCCCTGCTCGGAGG
CGGTGGCGTGGACGGCTGCATTCATCGGGCCGCCGGCCCCCTGCTTACCGACGAGTGCCGGACCCTGCAG
AGCTGTAAGACTGGCAAGGCCAAGATCACCGGCGGCTATCGGCTCCCGGCCAAGTACGTCATCCACACAG
TGGGGCCCATCGCCTACGGGGAGCCCAGCGCCAGCCAGGCTGCCGAGCTCCGCAGCTGCTACCTGAGCAG
TCTGGACCTGCTGCTGGAGCACCGGCTCCGCTCGGTGGCGTTCCCCTGCATCTCCACCGGCGTGTTTGGC
TACCCCTGTGAGGCGGCCGCCGAGATCGTGCTGGCCACGCTGCGAGAGTGGCTGGAGCAGCACAAGGACA
AGGTGGACCGGCTGATCATCTGCGTGTTCCTCGAGAAGGACGAGGACATCTACCGGAGCCGGCTCCCCCA
CTACTTCCCCGTGGCCTGAGACCCAGCTTTCTTGTACAAAGTGGTTGATGGGATCCACCGGATCTAGATA
ACTGATCATAATCAGCCATACCACATTTGTAGAGGTTTTACTTGCTTTAAAAAACCTCCCACACCTCCCC
CTGAACCTGAAACATAAAATGAATGCAATTGTTGTTGTTAACTTGTTTATTGCAGCTTATAATGGTTACA
AATAAAGCAATAGCATCACAAATTTCACAAATAAAGCATTTTTTTCACTGCATTCTAGTTGTGGTTTGTC
CAAACTCATCAATGTATCTTAACGCGTAAATTGTAAGCGTTAATATTTTGTTAAAATTCGCGTTAAATTT
TTGTTAAATCAGCTCATTTTTTAACCAATAGGCCGAAATCGGCAAAATCCCTTATAAATCAAAAGAATAG
ACCGAGATAGGGT
[37 nt withheld, positions 2814-2850]
AAAGAACGTGGACTCCAACGTCAAAGG
[49 nt withheld, positions 2878-2926]
T
[91 nt withheld, positions 2928-3018]
G
[124 nt withheld, positions 3020-3143]
CAGGTGGCACTTTTCGGGGAAATGTGCGCGGAACCCCTATTTGTTTATTTTTCTAAATACATTCAAATAT
GTATCCGCTCATGAGACAATAACCCTGATAAATGCTTCAATAATATTGAAAAAGGAAGAGTCCTGAGGCG
GAAAGAACCAGCTGTGGAATGTGTGTCAGTTAGGGTGTGGAAAGTCCCCAGGCTCCCCAGCAGGCAGAAG
TATGCAAAGCATGCATCTCAATTAGTCAGCAACCAGGTGTGGAAAGTCCCCAGGCTCCCCAGCAGGCAGA
AGTATGCAAAGCATGCATCTCAATTAGTCAGCAACCATAGTCCCGCCCCTAACTCCGCCCATCCCGCCCC
TAACTCCGCCCAGTTCCGCCCATTCTCCGCCCCATGGCTGACTAATTTTTTTTATTTATGCAGAGGCCGA
GGCCGCCTCGGCCTCTGAGCTATTCCAGAAGTAGTGAGGAGGCTTTTTTGGAGGCCTAGGCTTTTGCAAA
GATCGATCAAGAGACAGGATGAGGATCGTTTCGCATGATTGAACAAGATGGATTGCACGCAGGTTCTCCG
GCCGCTTGGGTGGAGAGGCTATTCGGCTATGACTGGGCACAACAGACAATCGGCTGCTCTGATGCCGCCG
TGTTCCGGCTGTCAGCGCAGGGGCGCCCGGTTCTTTTTGTCAAGACCGACCTGTCCGGTGCCCTGAATGA
ACTGCAAGACGAGGCAGCGCGGCTATCGTGGCTGGCCACGACGGGCGTTCCTTGCGCAGCTGTGCTCGAC
GTTGTCACTGAAGCGGGAAGGGACTGGCTGCTATTGGGCGAAGTGCCGGGGCAGGATCTCCTGTCATCTC
ACCTTGCTCCTGCCGAGAAAGTATCCATCATGGCTGATGCAATGCGGCGGCTGCATACGCTTGATCCGGC
TACCTGCCCATTCGACCACCAAGCGAAACATCGCATCGAGCGAGCACGTACTCGGATGGAAGCCGGTCTT
GTCGATCAGGATGATCTGGACGAAGAGCATCAGGGGCTCGCGCCAGCCGAACTGTTCGCCAGGCTCAAGG
CGAGCATGCCCGACGGCGAGGATCTCGTCGTGACCCATGGCGATGCCTGCTTGCCGAATATCATGGTGGA
AAATGGCCGCTTTTCTGGATTCATCGACTGTGGCCGGCTGGGTGTGGCGGACCGCTATCAGGACATAGCG
TTGGCTACCCGTGATATTGCTGAAGAGCTTGGCGGCGAATGGGCTGACCGCTTCCTCGTGCTTTACGGTA
TCGCCGCTCCCGATTCGCAGCGCATCGCCTTCTATCGCCTTCTTGACGAGTTCTTCTGAGCGGGACTCTG
GGGTTCGAAATGACCGACCAAGCGACGCCCAACCTGCCATCACGAGATTTCGATTCCACCGCCGCCTTCT
ATGAAAGGTTGGGCTTCGGAATCGTTTTCCGGGACGCCGGCTGGATGATCCTCCAGCGCGGGGATCTCAT
GCTGGAGTTCTTCGCCCACCCTAGGGGGAGGCTAACTGAAACACGGAAGGAGACAATACCGGAAGGAACC
CGCGCTATGACGGCAATAAAAAGACAGAATAAAACGCACGGTGTTGGGTCGTTTGTTCATAAACGCGGGG
TTCGGTCCCAGGGCTGGCACTCTGTCGATACCCCACCGAGACCCCATTGGGGCCAATACGCCCGCGTTTC
TTCCTTTTCCCCACCCCACCCCCCAAGTTCGGGTGAAGGCCCAGGGCTCGCAGCCAACGTCGGGGCGGCA
GGCCCTGCCATAGCCTCAGGTTACTCATATATACTTTAGATTGATTTAAAACTTCATTTTTAATTTAAAA
GGATCTAGGTGAAGATCCTTTTTGATAATCTCATGACCAAAATCCCTTAACGTGAGTTTTCGTTCCACTG
AGCGTCAGACCCCGTAGAAAAGATCAAAGGATCTTCTTGAGATCCTTTTTTTCTGCGCGTAATCTGCTGC
TTGCAAACAAAAAAACCACCGCTACCAGCGGTGGTTTGTTTGCCGGATCAAGAGCTACCAACTCTTTTTC
CGAAGGTAACTGGCTTCAGCAGAGCGCAGATACCAAATACTGTTCTTCTAGTGTAGCCGTAGTTAGGCCA
CCACTTCAAGAACTCTGTAGCACCGCCTACATACCTCGCTCTGCTAATCCTGTTACCAGTGGCTGCTGCC
AGTGGCGATAAGTCGTGTCTTACCGGGTTGGACTCAAGACGATAGTTACCGGATAAGGCGCAGCGGTCGG
GCTGAACGGGGGGTTCGTGCACACAGCCCAGCTTGGAGCGAACGACCTACACCGAACTGAGATACCTACA
GCGTGAGCTATGAGAAAGCGCCACGCTTCCCGAAGGGAGAAAGGCGGACAGGTATCCGGTAAGCGGCAGG
GTCGGAACAGGAGAGCGCACGAGGGAGCTTCCAGGGGGAAACGCCTGGTATCTTTATAGTCCTGTCGGGT
TTCGCCACCTCTGACTTGAGCGTCGATTTTTGTGATGCTCGTCAGGGGGGCGGAGCCTATGGAAAAACGC
CAGCAACGCGGCCTTTTTACGGTTCCTGGCCTTTTGCTGGCCTTTTGCTCACATGTTCTTTCCTGCGTTA
TCCCCTGATTCTGTGGATAACCGTATTACCGCCATGC
Features (pLannotate 1.2.2; 17 found; start..end, strand, type, name):
     63..366     +  enhancer       CMV enhancer: human cytomegalovirus immediate early enhancer
    367..570     +  promoter       CMV promoter: human cytomegalovirus (CMV) immediate early promoter
    615..1331    +  CDS            EGFP: EGFP is a basic (constitutively fluorescent) green fluorescent protein published in 1996, derived from Aequorea victoria. It is reported to be a rapidly-maturing weak dimer with moderate acid sensitivity.
   1332..1390    +  misc_feature   MCS (fragment): multiple cloning site
   1395..1419    +  protein_bind   attB1: mutant version of attB; recombination site for the Gateway® BP reaction BP Clonase™
   1422..2396    +  CDS            MACROD1: MACD1_HUMAN - Also known as LRP16. Experimental evidence at protein level: Swiss-Prot protein existence level 1. Removes ADP-ribose from asparatate and glutamate residues in proteins bearing a single ADP-ribose moiety (PubMed:23474714, PubMed:23474712). Inactive towards proteins bearing poly-ADP-ribose (PubMed:23474714, PubMed:23474712). Deacetylates O-acetyl-ADP ribose, a signaling molecule generated by the deacetylation of acetylated lysine residues in histones and other proteins (PubMed:21257746). Plays a role in estrogen signaling (PubMed:17893710, PubMed:17914104, PubMed:19403568). Binds
   2401..2425    -  protein_bind   attB2: mutant version of attB; recombination site for the Gateway® BP reaction BP Clonase™
   2453..2537    +  CDS            large T antigen (fragment): large T antigen from SV40 (simian virus 40)
   2560..2681    +  polyA_signal   SV40 poly(A) signal: SV40 polyadenylation signal
   2715..3143    -  rep_origin     f1 ori (sequence partly withheld): f1 bacteriophage origin of replication; arrow indicates direction of (+) strand synthesis
   3170..3274    +  promoter       AmpR promoter: bla
   3276..3633    +  promoter       SV40 promoter: SV40 enhancer and early promoter
   3668..4462    +  CDS            NeoR/KanR: aminoglycoside phosphotransferase from Tn5; aph(3')-II (or nptII); confers resistance to neomycin, kanamycin, and G418 (Geneticin®)
   4483..4635    +  CDS            ble (fragment): BLE_KLEPN - Experimental evidence at protein level: Swiss-Prot protein existence level 1. Binding protein with a strong affinity to the bleomycin family of antibiotics. Binds to CL990; an antimitotic-antibiotic compound. From Klebsiella pneumoniae.
   4694..4741    +  polyA_signal   HSV TK poly(A) signal: herpes simplex virus thymidine kinase polyadenylation signal (Cole and Stacy, 1985)
   4832..4848    -  polyA_signal   bGH poly(A) signal (fragment): bovine growth hormone polyadenylation signal
   5070..5658    +  rep_origin     ori: high-copy-number ColE1/pMB1/pBR322/pUC origin of replication
