[The description below was written by a language model from this plasmid's Addgene catalogue record and pLannotate feature annotations shown in this document.]
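Description:
pDEST-EGFP-MACROD1 is a mammalian expression plasmid of about 5.8 kb for transient production of human MACROD1 (also called LRP16) fused at its N-terminus to EGFP. It was made by Gateway recombination into the pDEST-EGFP destination backbone. The feature layout resembles an EGFP-C-type vector: a high-copy ColE1/pUC origin for propagation in E. coli, an f1 phage origin, and a single Tn5 aminoglycoside phosphotransferase (NeoR/KanR) gene. That gene sits behind tandem bacterial (bla) and SV40 early promoters and ends with the HSV TK polyadenylation signal. The one marker therefore gives kanamycin resistance in bacteria and G418 resistance in mammalian cells. The short ble, bGH poly(A) and SV40 large T annotations are fragments, most likely backbone remnants rather than functional elements.

The expression cassette is driven by the human CMV immediate-early enhancer and promoter. The EGFP coding sequence comes first, followed by a remnant of the multiple cloning site and an attB1 site. Next is the roughly 975 bp MACROD1 open reading frame, then attB2 and the SV40 polyadenylation signal. The attB sites are left over from the Gateway reaction, and attB1 together with the cloning-site remnant presumably forms the linker between EGFP and MACROD1.

MACROD1 is a macrodomain hydrolase that removes mono-ADP-ribose from modified aspartate and glutamate residues and deacetylates O-acetyl-ADP-ribose. The fluorescent fusion suits visualisation of its subcellular localisation in transfected cells or GFP-based pulldown of interacting proteins. This fits the associated study comparing the expression, localisation and interactomes of MACROD1, MACROD2 and TARG1.
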