Addgene plasmid #172584: pDEST-EGFP-MACROD1
Purpose: For transient expression of N-terminal GFP-tagged MACROD1
Depositing lab: Karla Feijs. Publication: Comparative analysis of MACROD1, MACROD2 and TARG1 expression, localisation and interactome. Zaja R, Aydin G, Lippok BE, Feederle R, Luscher B, Feijs KLH. Sci Rep. 2020 May 19;10(1):8286. doi: 10.1038/s41598-020-64623-y. PubMed 32427867.
Backbone
  Vector backbone: pDEST-EGFP
  Total vector size (bp): 5769
  Vector type: Mammalian Expression
  Selectable markers: Neomycin (select with G418)
Growth in bacteria
  Bacterial resistance: Kanamycin, 50 μg/mL
  Growth temperature: 37°C
  Growth strain: DH5alpha
  Copy number: High Copy
Gene/Insert
  Gene/Insert name: MACROD1 (alt name: LRP16)
  Species: H. sapiens (human)
  Insert size (bp): 978
  Entrez Gene: MACROD1 (a.k.a. LRP16)
  Promoter: CMV
  Tag / fusion protein: EGFP (N terminal on insert)
  Cloning method: Gateway Cloning
  Sequencing primers: 5′ EGFP C; 3′ SV40pA-R
Terms and licenses: Academic/Nonprofit Terms; Industry Terms: Not Available to Industry
How to cite: pDEST-EGFP-MACROD1 was a gift from Karla Feijs (Addgene plasmid # 172584 ; http://n2t.net/addgene:172584 ; RRID:Addgene_172584)
